Addgene plasmid #235823: pME_Cp_0_2_073_Synthetic_promoter_17
Purpose: Synthetic promoter 17 based on Chlamydomonas rrn16 promoter
Depositing lab: Tobias Erb. Depositing organization: Max Planck Institute for Terrestrial Microbiology. Publication: A modular high-throughput approach for advancing synthetic biology in the chloroplast of Chlamydomonas. Inckemann RM, Chotel T, Burgis M, Brinkmann CK, Andreas L, Baumann J, Sharma P, Klose M, Barrett J, Ries F, Paczia N, Glatter T, Mackinder LCM, Willmund F, Erb TJ. Nat Plants. 2025 Nov;11(11):2332-2349. doi: 10.1038/s41477-025-02126-2. Epub 2025 Nov 3. PubMed 41184475.
Backbone
  Vector backbone: pME_Cp_UAV_GFP
  Backbone size w/o insert (bp): 2101
  Vector type: Synthetic Biology
Growth in bacteria
  Bacterial resistance: Chloramphenicol, 25 μg/mL
  Growth temperature: 37°C
  Growth strain: DH5alpha
  Copy number: High Copy
Gene/Insert
  Gene/Insert name: Synthetic promoter 17
  Species: Synthetic
  Insert size (bp): 54
  Mutation: none
  Cloning method: Restriction Enzyme; 5′ cloning site BsaI (destroyed during cloning); 3′ cloning site BsaI (destroyed during cloning)
  Sequencing primers: 5′ CGTATCACGAGGCAGAATTTC; 3′ CCTGCATAACGCGAAGTAATC
Terms and licenses: Academic/Nonprofit Terms; Industry Terms: Not Available to Industry
Depositor comments: Please visit https://doi.org/10.1101/2024.05.08.593163 for bioRxiv preprint.
How to cite: pME_Cp_0_2_073_Synthetic_promoter_17 was a gift from Tobias Erb (Addgene plasmid # 235823 ; http://n2t.net/addgene:235823 ; RRID:Addgene_235823)
