[The description below was written by a language model from this plasmid's Addgene catalogue record and pLannotate feature annotations shown in this document.]
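Description:
pME_Cp_0_2_073_Synthetic_promoter_17 is a small (about 2.2 kb) synthetic-biology part plasmid that stores a single regulatory element: a 54 bp synthetic promoter, variant 17 of a series modelled on the Chlamydomonas chloroplast rrn16 (16S ribosomal RNA) promoter. It belongs to a modular cloning toolkit for engineering the Chlamydomonas chloroplast. The part sits in the pME_Cp_UAV_GFP backbone, and was inserted through BsaI sites that were destroyed in the process, consistent with Golden Gate-style Type IIS assembly. The backbone name suggests a GFP-containing acceptor vector, but no GFP feature is annotated in the final sequence, and the record does not explain how the acceptor works.

The plasmid is maintained in E. coli. The feature table shows a high-copy ColE1/pUC-type origin of replication and a chloramphenicol acetyltransferase (cat) gene driven by its native promoter and followed by the lambda t0 terminator, which provides chloramphenicol selection. The insertion region is bracketed by BioBrick prefix and suffix sequences and insulated by bacterial transcription terminators, including the his operon terminator, which limit read-through between the part and the backbone. The automated annotation does not mark the synthetic promoter itself, which is expected for a short novel sequence; by position it presumably lies across the numbering origin, between the prefix and suffix. The plasmid contains no coding sequence, reporter or chloroplast homology arms. It therefore serves as a source of a promoter part to be combined with other modules such as UTRs, coding sequences and terminators into expression cassettes, for example to compare or tune transgene expression strength in the chloroplast.
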