Features (pLannotate 1.2.2; 8 found; start..end, strand, type, name):
     79..98      +  misc_feature   BioBrick suffix: universal suffix for all parts
     99..156     +  terminator     his operon terminator: This putative transcriptin terminator from the E. coli his operon has a 2-bp deletion introduced during synthesis. Its efficiency has not been determined.
    351..939     -  rep_origin     ori: high-copy-number ColE1/pMB1/pBR322/pUC origin of replication
   1122..1216    -  terminator     lambda t0 terminator: transcription terminator from phage lambda
   1240..1896    -  CDS            cat: CAT_ECOLX - Experimental evidence at protein level: Swiss-Prot protein existence level 1. This enzyme is an effector of chloramphenicol resistance in bacteria. From Escherichia coli. This protein is used as a marker in many commonly used cloning vectors, such as pACYC184.
   1897..1994    -  promoter       cat promoter: promoter of the E. coli cat gene encoding chloramphenicol acetyltransferase
   2080..2123    -  terminator     bacterial terminator: putative bacterial transcription terminator
   2126..2147    +  misc_feature   BioBrick prefix: BioBrick prefix for parts that do not start with "ATG"
>Addgene plasmid #235823 | pME_Cp_0_2_073_Synthetic_promoter_17 | addgene full sequence | sequence record 476032 | Addgene NGS Result
GGTCTCGGGAGAAAATAAAAATTTGACAAAAAAATATATTTATGGTAAATTAAAAACTACTTGAGACCAC
TCATCGCGACTAGTAGCGGCCGCTGCAGTCCGGCAAAAAAGGGCAAGGTGTCACCACCCTGCCCTTTTTC
TTTAAAACCGAAAAGATTACTTCGCGTTATGCAGGCTTCCTCGCTCACTGACTCGCTGCGCTCGGTCGTT
CGGCTGCGGCGAGCGGTATCAGCTCACTCAAAGGCGGTAATACGGTTATCCACAGAATCAGGGGATAACG
CAGGAAAGAACATGTGAGCAAAAGGCCAGCAAAAGGCCAGGAACCGTAAAAAGGCCGCGTTGCTGGCGTT
TTTCCATAGGCTCCGCCCCCCTGACGAGCATCACAAAAATCGACGCTCAAGTCAGAGGTGGCGAAACCCG
ACAGGACTATAAAGATACCAGGCGTTTCCCCCTGGAAGCTCCCTCGTGCGCTCTCCTGTTCCGACCCTGC
CGCTTACCGGATACCTGTCCGCCTTTCTCCCTTCGGGAAGCGTGGCGCTTTCTCATAGCTCACGCTGTAG
GTATCTCAGTTCGGTGTAGGTCGTTCGCTCCAAGCTGGGCTGTGTGCACGAACCCCCCGTTCAGCCCGAC
CGCTGCGCCTTATCCGGTAACTATCGTCTTGAGTCCAACCCGGTAAGACACGACTTATCGCCACTGGCAG
CAGCCACTGGTAACAGGATTAGCAGAGCGAGGTATGTAGGCGGTGCTACAGAGTTCTTGAAGTGGTGGCC
TAACTACGGCTACACTAGAAGAACAGTATTTGGTATCTGCGCTCTGCTGAAGCCAGTTACCTTCGGAAAA
AGAGTTGGTAGCTCTTGATCCGGCAAACAAACCACCGCTGGTAGCGGTGGTTTTTTTGTTTGCAAGCAGC
AGATTACGCGCAGAAAAAAAGGATCTCAAGAAGATCCTTTGATCTTTTCTACGGGGTCTGACGCTCAGTG
GAACGAAAACTCACGTTAAGGGATTTTGGTCATGAGATTATCAAAAAGGATCTTCACCTAGATCCTTTTA
AATTAAAAATGAAGTTTTAAATCAATCTAAAGTATATATGAGTAAACTTGGTCTGACAGCTCGAGGCTTG
GATTCTCACCAATAAAAAACGCCCGGCGGCAACCGAGCGTTCTGAACAAATCCAGATGGAGTTCTGAGGT
CATTACTGGATCTATCAACAGGAGTCCAAGCGAGCTCGATATCAAATTACGCCCCGCCCTGCCACTCGTC
GCAGTACTGTTGTAATTCATTAAGCATTCTGCCGACATGGAAGCCATCACAAACGGCATGATGAACCTGA
ATCGCCAGCGGCATCAGCACCTTGTCGCCTTGCGTATAATATTTGCCCATGGTGAAAACGGGGGCGAAGA
AGTTGTCCATATTGGCCACGTTTAAATCAAAACTGGTGAAACTCACCCAGGGATTGGCTGATACGAAAAA
CATATTCTCAATAAACCCTTTAGGGAAATAGGCCAGGTTTTCACCGTAACACGCCACATCTTGCGAATAT
ATGTGTAGAAACTGCCGGAAATCGTCGTGGTATTCACTCCAGAGTGATGAAAACGTTTCAGTTTGCTCAT
GGAAAACGGTGTAACAAGGGTGAACACTATCCCATATCACCAGCTCACCGTCTTTCATTGCCATACGAAA
TTCCGGATGAGCATTCATCAGGCGGGCAAGAATGTGAATAAAGGCCGGATAAAACTTGTGCTTATTTTTC
TTTACGGTCTTTAAAAAGGCCGTAATATCCAGCTGAACGGTCTGGTTATAGGTACATTGAGCAACTGACT
GAAATGCCTCAAAATGTTCTTTACGATGCCATTGGGATATATCAACGGTGGTATATCCAGTGATTTTTTT
CTCCATTTTAGCTTCCTTAGCTCCTGAAAATCTCGATAACTCAAAAAATACGCCCGGTAGTGATCTTATT
TCATTATGGTGAAAGTTGGAACCTCTTACGTGCCCGATCAACTCGAGTGCCACCTGACGTCTAAGAAACC
ATTATTATCATGACATTAACCTATAAAAATAGGCGTATCACGAGGCAGAATTTCAGATAAAAAAAATCCT
TAGCTTTCGCTAAGGATGATTTCTGGAATTCGCGGCCGCTTCTAGAGCGATGAGT
